>Addgene plasmid #96994 | pMDC43-FIT2-FLL[157-159]AAA | addgene full sequence | sequence record 189318 | Addgene NGS Result
TGTAAAACGACGGCCAGTGCCAAGCTTGCATGCCTGCAGGTCAACATGGTGGAGCACGACACACTTGTCT
ACTCCAAAAATATCAAAGATACAGTCTCAGAAGACCAAAGGGCAATTGAGACTTTTCAACAAAGGGTAAT
ATCCGGAAACCTCCTCGGATTCCATTGCCCAGCTATCTGTCACTTTATTGTGAAGATAGTGGAAAAGGAA
GGTGGCTCCTACAAATGCCATCATTGCGATAAAGGAAAGGCCATCGTTGAAGATGCCTCTGCCGACAGTG
GTCCCAAAGATGGACCCCCACCCACGAGGAGCATCGTGGAAAAAGAAGACGTTCCAACCACGTCTTCAAA
GCAAGTGGATTGATGTGATATCTCCACTGACGTAAGGGATGACGCACAATCCCACTATCCTTCGCAAGAC
CCTTCCTCTATATAAGGAAGTTCATTTCATTTGGAGAGGACCTCGACTCTAGAGGATCCCCGGGTACCGG
TAGAAAAAATGAGTAAAGGAGAAGAACTTTTCACTGGAGTTGTCCCAATTCTTGTTGAATTAGATGGTGA
TGTTAATGGGCACAAATTTTCTGTCAGTGGAGAGGGTGAAGGTGATGCAACATACGGAAAACTTACCCTT
AAATTTATTTGCACTACTGGAAAACTACCTGTTCCATGGCCAACCCTGGTCACCACCCTGACCTACGGCG
TGCAGTGCTTCTCCCGTTACCCTGATCATATGAAGCGGCACGACTTCTTCAAGAGCGCCATGCCTGAGGG
ATACGTGCAGGAGAGGACCATCTTCTTCAAGGACGACGGGAACTACAAGACACGTGCTGAAGTCAAGTTT
GAGGGAGACACCCTCGTCAACAGGATCGAGCTTAAGGGAATCGATTTCAAGGAGGACGGAAACATCCTCG
GCCACAAGTTGGAATACAACTACAACTCCCACAACGTATACATCATGGCCGACAAGCAAAAGAACGGCAT
CAAAGCCAACTTCAAGACCCGCCACAACATCGAAGACGGCGGCGTGCAACTCGCTGATCATTATCAACAA
AATACTCCAATTGGCGATGGCCCTGTCCTTTTACCAGACAACCATTACCTGTCCACACAATCTGCCCTTT
CGAAAGATCCCAACGAAAAGAGAGACCACATGGTCCTTCTTGAGTTTGTAACAGCTGCTGGGATTACACA
TGGCATGGATGAACTATACAAAGGCGCGCCCACCATGGATCACCTGGAGCGCTGCGCGTGGTTTCTCCGC
GGGACGCTGGTGAGGGCGACGGTGCGGCGCCACCTGCCCTGGGCGCTGGTGGCCGCCATGCTGGCGGGCT
CGGTCGTCAAGGAGCTGTCCCCGCTGCCCGAGAGCTACCTCAGCAACAAGCGCAACGTCCTCAACGTGTA
TTTTGTTAAATTGGCCTGGGCCTGGACAGTCTGTCTCCTCCTGCCTTTCATTGCCCTTACCAACTACCAC
CTGACGGGCAAGACCAGCCTGGTCCTGCGGCGGTTGAGCACCCTCCTCGTGGGCACAGCCATCTGGTATA
TCTGCACAGCCCTCTTCTCCAACATTGAGCACTATACAGGCAGCTGCTACCAGTCCCCGGCCCTGGAGGG
CATCAGACAGGAGCATCGCAGCAAGCAGCAGTGCCACCGGGAAGGGGGCTTCTGGCATGGCTTTGACATC
TCGGGCCACTCCGCAGCAGCAACCTTCTGTGCGCTCATGATTGTGGAAGAGATGGCCGTGCTGCATGAGG
TGAAGACGGACCGCGGCCACCACCTCCATGCCGCCATCACCACCCTGGTTGTCGCCCTGGGTTTCCTGAC
CTTCATCTGGGTGTGGATGTTTCTGTGCACAGCCGTTTATTTCCACGACTTGACCCAGAAAGTGTTCGGC
ACCATGTTTGGTTTGTTGGGCTGGTACGGAACATATGGGTATTGGTATCTGAAGTCTTTCTCTCCAGGAC
TTCCTCCCCAGAGTTGTAGTTTGACTTTGAAGCGAGATACTTACAAGAAATGAACGTCGACCATAGTGAC
TGGATATGTTGTGTTTTACAGTATTATGTAGTCTGTTTTTTATGCAAAATCTAATTTAATATATTGATAT
TTATATCATTTTACGTTTCTCGTTCAGCTTTCTTGTACAAAGTGGTTCGATAATTCTTAATTAACTAGTT
CTAGAGCGGCCGCCACCGCGGTGGAGCTCGAATTTCCCCGATCGTTCAAACATTTGGCAATAAAGTTTCT
TAAGATTGAATCCTGTTGCCGGTCTTGCGATGATTATCATATAATTTCTGTTGAATTACGTTAAGCATGT
AATAATTAACATGTAATGCATGACGTTATTTATGAGATGGGTTTTTATGATTAGAGTCCCGCAATTATAC
ATTTAATACGCGATAGAAAACAAAATATAGCGCGCAAACTAGGATAAATTATCGCGCGCGGTGTCATCTA
TGTTACTAGATCGGGAATTCGTAATCATGTCATAGCTGTTTCCTGTGTGAAATTGTTATCCGCTCACAAT
TCCACACAACATACGAGCCGGAAGCATAAAGTGTAAAGCCTGGGGTGCCTAATGAGTGAGCTAACTCACA
TTAATTGCGTTGCGCTCACTGCCCGCTTTCCAGTCGGGAAACCTGTCGTGCCAGCTGCATTAATGAATCG
GCCAACGCGCGGGGAGAGGCGGTTTGCGTATTGGCTAGAGCAGCTTGCCAACATGGTGGAGCACGACACT
CTCGTCTACTCCAAGAATATCAAAGATACAGTCTCAGAAGACCAAAGGGCTATTGAGACTTTTCAACAAA
GGGTAATATCGGGAAACCTCCTCGGATTCCATTGCCCAGCTATCTGTCACTTCATCAAAAGGACAGTAGA
AAAGGAAGGTGGCACCTACAAATGCCATCATTGCGATAAAGGAAAGGCTATCGTTCAAGATGCCTCTGCC
GACAGTGGTCCCAAAGATGGACCCCCACCCACGAGGAGCATCGTGGAAAAAGAAGACGTTCCAACCACGT
CTTCAAAGCAAGTGGATTGATGTGATATCTCCACTGACGTAAGGGATGACGCACAATCCCACTATCCTTC
GCAAGACCCTTCCTCTATATAAGGAAGTTCATTTCATTTGGAGAGGACACGCTGAAATCACCAGTCTCTC
TCTACAAATCTATCTCTCTCGAGCTTTCGCAGATCCGGGGGGCAATGAGATATGAAAAAGCCTGAACTCA
CCGCGACGTCTGTCGAGAAGTTTCTGATCGAAAAGTTCGACAGCGTCTCCGACCTGATGCAGCTCTCGGA
GGGCGAAGAATCTCGTGCTTTCAGCTTCGATGTAGGAGGGCGTGGATATGTCCTGCGGGTAAATAGCTGC
GCCGATGGTTTCTACAAAGATCGTTATGTTTATCGGCACTTTGCATCGGCCGCGCTCCCGATTCCGGAAG
TGCTTGACATTGGGGAGTTTAGCGAGAGCCTGACCTATTGCATCTCCCGCCGTTCACAGGGTGTCACGTT
GCAAGACCTGCCTGAAACCGAACTGCCCGCTGTTCTACAACCGGTCGCGGAGGCTATGGATGCGATCGCT
GCGGCCGATCTTAGCCAGACGAGCGGGTTCGGCCCATTCGGACCGCAAGGAATCGGTCAATACACTACAT
GGCGTGATTTCATATGCGCGATTGCTGATCCCCATGTGTATCACTGGCAAACTGTGATGGACGACACCGT
CAGTGCGTCCGTCGCGCAGGCTCTCGATGAGCTGATGCTTTGGGCCGAGGACTGCCCCGAAGTCCGGCAC
CTCGTGCACGCGGATTTCGGCTCCAACAATGTCCTGACGGACAATGGCCGCATAACAGCGGTCATTGACT
GGAGCGAGGCGATGTTCGGGGATTCCCAATACGAGGTCGCCAACATCTTCTTCTGGAGGCCGTGGTTGGC
TTGTATGGAGCAGCAGACGCGCTACTTCGAGCGGAGGCATCCGGAGCTTGCAGGATCGCCACGACTCCGG
GCGTATATGCTCCGCATTGGTCTTGACCAACTCTATCAGAGCTTGGTTGACGGCAATTTCGATGATGCAG
CTTGGGCGCAGGGTCGATGCGACGCAATCGTCCGATCCGGAGCCGGGACTGTCGGGCGTACACAAATCGC
CCGCAGAAGCGCGGCCGTCTGGACCGATGGCTGTGTAGAAGTACTCGCCGATAGTGGAAACCGACGCCCC
AGCACTCGTCCGAGGGCAAAGAAATAGAGTAGATGCCGACCGGGATCTGTCGATCGACAAGCTCGAGTTT
CTCCATAATAATGTGTGAGTAGTTCCCAGATAAGGGAATTAGGGTTCCTATAGGGTTTCGCTCATGTGTT
GAGCATATAAGAAACCCTTAGTATGTATTTGTATTTGTAAAATACTTCTATCAATAAAATTTCTAATTCC
TAAAACCAAAATCCAGTACTAAAATCCAGATCCCCCGAATTAATTCGGCGTTAATTCAGTACATTAAAAA
CGTCCGCAATGTGTTATTAAGTTGTCTAAGCGTCAATTTGTTTACACCACAATATATCCTGCCACCAGCC
AGCCAACAGCTCCCCGACCGGCAGCTCGGCACAAAATCACCACTCGATACAGGCAGCCCATCAGTCCGGG
ACGGCGTCAGCGGGAGAGCCGTTGTAAGGCGGCAGACTTTGCTCATGTTACCGATGCTATTCGGAAGAAC
GGCAACTAAGCTGCCGGGTTTGAAACACGGATGATCTCGCGGAGGGTAGCATGTTGATTGTAACGATGAC
AGAGCGTTGCTGCCTGTGATCACCGCGGTTTCAAAATCGGCTCCGTCGATACTATGTTATACGCCAACTT
TGAAAACAACTTTGAAAAAGCTGTTTTCTGGTATTTAAGGTTTTAGAATGCAAGGAACAGTGAATTGGAG
TTCGTCTTGTTATAATTAGCTTCTTGGGGTATCTTTAAATACTGTAGAAAAGAGGAAGGAAATAATAAAT
GGCTAAAATGAGAATATCACCGGAATTGAAAAAACTGATCGAAAAATACCGCTGCGTAAAAGATACGGAA
GGAATGTCTCCTGCTAAGGTATATAAGCTGGTGGGAGAAAATGAAAACCTATATTTAAAAATGACGGACA
GCCGGTATAAAGGGACCACCTATGATGTGGAACGGGAAAAGGACATGATGCTATGGCTGGAAGGAAAGCT
GCCTGTTCCAAAGGTCCTGCACTTTGAACGGCATGATGGCTGGAGCAATCTGCTCATGAGTGAGGCCGAT
GGCGTCCTTTGCTCGGAAGAGTATGAAGATGAACAAAGCCCTGAAAAGATTATCGAGCTGTATGCGGAGT
GCATCAGGCTCTTTCACTCCATCGACATATCGGATTGTCCCTATACGAATAGCTTAGACAGCCGCTTAGC
CGAATTGGATTACTTACTGAATAACGATCTGGCCGATGTGGATTGCGAAAACTGGGAAGAAGACACTCCA
TTTAAAGATCCGCGCGAGCTGTATGATTTTTTAAAGACGGAAAAGCCCGAAGAGGAACTTGTCTTTTCCC
ACGGCGACCTGGGAGACAGCAACATCTTTGTGAAAGATGGCAAAGTAAGTGGCTTTATTGATCTTGGGAG
AAGCGGCAGGGCGGACAAGTGGTATGACATTGCCTTCTGCGTCCGGTCGATCAGGGAGGATATCGGGGAA
GAACAGTATGTCGAGCTATTTTTTGACTTACTGGGGATCAAGCCTGATTGGGAGAAAATAAAATATTATA
TTTTACTGGATGAATTGTTTTAGTACCTAGAATGCATGACCAAAATCCCTTAACGTGAGTTTTCGTTCCA
CTGAGCGTCAGACCCCGTAGAAAAGATCAAAGGATCTTCTTGAGATCCTTTTTTTCTGCGCGTAATCTGC
TGCTTGCAAACAAAAAAACCACCGCTACCAGCGGTGGTTTGTTTGCCGGATCAAGAGCTACCAACTCTTT
TTCCGAAGGTAACTGGCTTCAGCAGAGCGCAGATACCAAATACTGTCCTTCTAGTGTAGCCGTAGTTAGG
CCACCACTTCAAGAACTCTGTAGCACCGCCTACATACCTCGCTCTGCTAATCCTGTTACCAGTGGCTGCT
GCCAGTGGCGATAAGTCGTGTCTTACCGGGTTGGACTCAAGACGATAGTTACCGGATAAGGCGCAGCGGT
CGGGCTGAACGGGGGGTTCGTGCACACAGCCCAGCTTGGAGCGAACGACCTACACCGAACTGAGATACCT
ACAGCGTGAGCTATGAGAAAGCGCCACGCTTCCCGAAGGGAGAAAGGCGGACAGGTATCCGGTAAGCGGC
AGGGTCGGAACAGGAGAGCGCACGAGGGAGCTTCCAGGGGGAAACGCCTGGTATCTTTATAGTCCTGTCG
GGTTTCGCCACCTCTGACTTGAGCGTCGATTTTTGTGATGCTCGTCAGGGGGGCGGAGCCTATGGAAAAA
CGCCAGCAACGCGGCCTTTTTACGGTTCCTGGCCTTTTGCTGGCCTTTTGCTCACATGTTCTTTCCTGCG
TTATCCCCTGATTCTGTGGATAACCGTATTACCGCCTTTGAGTGAGCTGATACCGCTCGCCGCAGCCGAA
CGACCGAGCGCAGCGAGTCAGTGAGCGAGGAAGCGGAAGAGCGCCTGATGCGGTATTTTCTCCTTACGCA
TCTGTGCGGTATTTCACACCGCATATGGTGCACTCTCAGTACAATCTGCTCTGATGCCGCATAGTTAAGC
CAGTATACACTCCGCTATCGCTACGTGACTGGGTCATGGCTGCGCCCCGACACCCGCCAACACCCGCTGA
CGCGCCCTGACGGGCTTGTCTGCTCCCGGCATCCGCTTACAGACAAGCTGTGACCGTCTCCGGGAGCTGC
ATGTGTCAGAGGTTTTCACCGTCATCACCGAAACGCGCGAGGCAGGGTGCCTTGATGTGGGCGCCGGCGG
TCGAGTGGCGACGGCGCGGCTTGTCCGCGCCCTGGTAGATTGCCTGGCCGTAGGCCAGCCATTTTTGAGC
GGCCAGCGGCCGCGATAGGCCGACGCGAAGCGGCGGGGCGTAGGGAGCGCAGCGACCGAAGGGTAGGCGC
TTTTTGCAGCTCTTCGGCTGTGCGCTGGCCAGACAGTTATGCACAGGCCAGGCGGGTTTTAAGAGTTTTA
ATAAGTTTTAAAGAGTTTTAGGCGGAAAAATCGCCTTTTTTCTCTTTTATATCAGTCACTTACATGTGTG
ACCGGTTCCCAATGTACGGCTTTGGGTTCCCAATGTACGGGTTCCGGTTCCCAATGTACGGCTTTGGGTT
CCCAATGTACGTGCTATCCACAGGAAAGAGACCTTTTCGACCTTTTTCCCCTGCTAGGGCAATTTGCCCT
AGCATCTGCTCCGTACATTAGGAACCGGCGGATGCTTCGCCCTCGATCAGGTTGCGGTAGCGCATGACTA
GGATCGGGCCAGCCTGCCCCGCCTCCTCCTTCAAATCGTACTCCGGCAGGTCATTTGACCCGATCAGCTT
GCGCACGGTGAAACAGAACTTCTTGAACTCTCCGGCGCTGCCACTGCGTTCGTAGATCGTCTTGAACAAC
CATCTGGCTTCTGCCTTGCCTGCGGCGCGGCGTGCCAGGCGGTAGAGAAAACGGCCGATGCCGGGATCGA
TCAAAAAGTAATCGGGGTGAACCGTCAGCACGTCCGGGTTCTTGCCTTCTGTGATCTCGCGGTACATCCA
ATCAGCTAGCTCGATCTCGATGTACTCCGGCCGCCCGGTTTCGCTCTTTACGATCTTGTAGCGGCTAATC
AAGGCTTCACCCTCGGATACCGTCACCAGGCGGCCGTTCTTGGCCTTCTTCGTACGCTGCATGGCAACGT
GCGTGGTGTTTAACCGAATGCAGGTTTCTACCAGGTCGTCTTTCTGCTTTCCGCCATCGGCTCGCCGGCA
GAACTTGAGTACGTCCGCAACGTGTGGACGGAACACGCGGCCGGGCTTGTCTCCCTTCCCTTCCCGGTAT
CGGTTCATGGATTCGGTTAGATGGGAAACCGCCATCAGTACCAGGTCGTAATCCCACACACTGGCCATGC
CGGCCGGCCCTGCGGAAACCTCTACGTGCCCGTCTGGAAGCTCGTAGCGGATCACCTCGCCAGCTCGTCG
GTCACGCTTCGACAGACGGAAAACGGCCACGTCCATGATGCTGCGACTATCGCGGGTGCCCACGTCATAG
AGCATCGGAACGAAAAAATCTGGTTGCTCGTCGCCCTTGGGCGGCTTCCTAATCGACGGCGCACCGGCTG
CCGGCGGTTGCCGGGATTCTTTGCGGATTCGATCAGCGGCCGCTTGCCACGATTCACCGGGGCGTGCTTC
TGCCTCGATGCGTTGCCGCTGGGCGGCCTGCGCGGCCTTCAACTTCTCCACCAGGTCATCACCCAGCGCC
GCGCCGATTTGTACCGGGCCGGATGGTTTGCGACCGCTCACGCCGATTCCTCGGGCTTGGGGGTTCCAGT
GCCATTGCAGGGCCGGCAGGCAACCCAGCCGCTTACGCCTGGCCAACCGCCCGTTCCTCCACACATGGGG
CATTCCACGGCGTCGGTGCCTGGTTGTTCTTGATTTTCCATGCCGCCTCCTTTAGCCGCTAAAATTCATC
TACTCATTTATTCATTTGCTCATTTACTCTGGTAGCTGCGCGATGTATTCAGATAGCAGCTCGGTAATGG
TCTTGCCTTGGCGTACCGCGTACATCTTCAGCTTGGTGTGATCCTCCGCCGGCAACTGAAAGTTGACCCG
CTTCATGGCTGGCGTGTCTGCCAGGCTGGCCAACGTTGCAGCCTTGCTGCTGCGTGCGCTCGGACGGCCG
GCACTTAGCGTGTTTGTGCTTTTGCTCATTTTCTCTTTACCTCATTAACTCAAATGAGTTTTGATTTAAT
TTCAGCGGCCAGCGCCTGGACCTCGCGGGCAGCGTCGCCCTCGGGTTCTGATTCAAGAACGGTTGTGCCG
GCGGCGGCAGTGCCTGGGTAGCTCACGCGCTGCGTGATACGGGACTCAAGAATGGGCAGCTCGTACCCGG
CCAGCGCCTCGGCAACCTCACCGCCGATGCGCGTGCCTTTGATCGCCCGCGACACGACAAAGGCCGCTTG
TAGCCTTCCATCCGTGACCTCAATGCGCTGCTTAACCAGCTCCACCAGGTCGGCGGTGGCCCATATGTCG
TAAGGGCTTGGCTGCACCGGAATCAGCACGAAGTCGGCTGCCTTGATCGCGGACACAGCCAAGTCCGCCG
CCTGGGGCGCTCCGTCGATCACTACGAAGTCGCGCCGGCCGATGGCCTTCACGTCGCGGTCAATCGTCGG
GCGGTCGATGCCGACAACGGTTAGCGGTTGATCTTCCCGCACGGCCGCCCAATCGCGGGCACTGCCCTGG
GGATCGGAATCGACTAACAGAACATCGGCCCCGGCGAGTTGCAGGGCGCGGGCTAGATGGGTTGCGATGG
TCGTCTTGCCTGACCCGCCTTTCTGGTTAAGTACAGCGATAACCTTCATGCGTTCCCCTTGCGTATTTGT
TTATTTACTCATCGCATCATATACGCAGCGACCGCATGACGCAAGCTGTTTTACTCAAATACACATCACC
TTTTTAGACGGCGGCGCTCGGTTTCTTCAGCGGCCAAGCTGGCCGGCCAGGCCGCCAGCTTGGCATCAGA
CAAACCGGCCAGGATTTCATGCAGCCGCACGGTTGAGACGTGCGCGGGCGGCTCGAACACGTACCCGGCC
GCGATCATCTCCGCCTCGATCTCTTCGGTAATGAAAAACGGTTCGTCCTGGCCGTCCTGGTGCGGTTTCA
TGCTTGTTCCTCTTGGCGTTCATTCTCGGCGGCCGCCAGGGCGTCGGCCTCGGTCAATGCGTCCTCACGG
AAGGCACCGCGCCGCCTGGCCTCGGTGGGCGTCACTTCCTCGCTGCGCTCAAGTGCGCGGTACAGGGTCG
AGCGATGCACGCCAAGCAGTGCAGCCGCCTCTTTCACGGTGCGGCCTTCCTGGTCGATCAGCTCGCGGGC
GTGCGCGATCTGTGCCGGGGTGAGGGTAGGGCGGGGGCCAAACTTCACGCCTCGGGCCTTGGCGGCCTCG
CGCCCGCTCCGGGTGCGGTCGATGATTAGGGAACGCTCGAACTCGGCAATGCCGGCGAACACGGTCAACA
CCATGCGGCCGGCCGGCGTGGTGGTGTCGGCCCACGGCTCTGCCAGGCTACGCAGGCCCGCGCCGGCCTC
CTGGATGCGCTCGGCAATGTCCAGTAGGTCGCGGGTGCTGCGGGCCAGGCGGTCTAGCCTGGTCACTGTC
ACAACGTCGCCAGGGCGTAGGTGGTCAAGCATCCTGGCCAGCTCCGGGCGGTCGCGCCTGGTGCCGGTGA
TCTTCTCGGAAAACAGCTTGGTGCAGCCGGCCGCGTGCAGTTCGGCCCGTTGGTTGGTCAAGTCCTGGTC
GTCGGTGCTGACGCGGGCATAGCCCAGCAGGCCAGCGGCGGCGCTCTTGTTCATGGCGTAATGTCTCCGG
TTCTAGTCGCAAGTATTCTACTTTATGCGACTAAAACACGCGACAAGAAAACGCCAGGAAAAGGGCAGGG
CGGCAGCCTGTCGCGTAACTTAGGACTTGTGCGACATGTCGTTTTCAGAAGACGGCTGCACTGAACGTCA
GAAGCCGACTGCACTATAGCAGCGGAGGGGTTGGATCAAAGTACTTTGATCCCGAGGGGAACCCTGTGGT
TGGCATGCACATACAAATGGACGAACGGATAAACCTTTTCACGCCCTTTTAAATATCCGATTATTCTAAT
AAACGCTCTTTTCTCTTAGGTTTACCCGCCAATATATCCTGTCAAACACTGATAGTTTAAACTGAAGGCG
GGAAACGACAATCTGATCCAAGCTCAAGCTGCTCTAGCATTCGCCATTCAGGCTGCGCAACTGTTGGGAA
GGGCGATCGGTGCGGGCCTCTTCGCTATTACGCCAGCTGGCGAAAGGGGGATGTGCTGCAAGGCGATTAA
GTTGGGTAACGCCAGGGTTTTCCCAGTCACGACGT
Features (pLannotate 1.2.2; 28 found; start..end, strand, type, name):
     22..42      -  misc_feature   MCS (fragment): pUC18/19 multiple cloning site
    117..461     +  promoter       CaMV 35S promoter: strong constitutive promoter from cauliflower mosaic virus
    414..460     +  promoter       minimal CaMV 35S promoter: minimal 35S promoter from cauliflower mosaic virus
    463..489     -  misc_feature   MCS (fragment): pUC18/19 multiple cloning site
    499..1212    +  CDS            P11: P11 is a basic (constitutively fluorescent) cyan fluorescent protein published in 1994, derived from Aequorea victoria.
   1225..2010    +  CDS            Fitm2: FITM2_MOUSE - Also known as Fit2 From Mus musculus (Mouse).
   2022..2146    -  protein_bind   attR2: mutant version of attR; recombination site for the Gateway® LR reaction LR Clonase™
   2164..2199    -  misc_feature   MCS (fragment): pBluescript multiple cloning site
   2210..2462    +  terminator     NOS terminator: nopaline synthase terminator and poly(A) signal
   2501..2523    -  protein_bind   lac operator (fragment): The lac repressor binds to the lac operator to inhibit transcription in E. coli. This inhibition can be relieved by adding lactose or isopropyl-β-D-thiogalactopyranoside (IPTG). lac repressor encoded by lacI
   2527..2557    -  promoter       lac promoter: promoter for the E. coli lac operon
   2572..2593    -  protein_bind   CAP binding site: CAP binding activates transcription in the presence of cAMP. E. coli catabolite activator protein
   2606..2694    -  CDS            lacI (fragment): lac repressor; lacI; The lac repressor binds to the lac operator to inhibit transcription in E. coli. This inhibition can be relieved by adding lactose or isopropyl-β-D-thiogalactopyranoside (IPTG).
   2784..3129    +  promoter       CaMV 35S promoter: strong constitutive promoter from cauliflower mosaic virus
   3081..3127    +  promoter       minimal CaMV 35S promoter: minimal 35S promoter from cauliflower mosaic virus
   3202..4227    +  CDS            HygR: hygromycin B phosphotransferase confers resistance to hygromycin
   4268..4442    +  polyA_signal   CaMV poly(A) signal: cauliflower mosaic virus polyadenylation signal
   4520..4544    -  misc_feature   LB T-DNA repeat: left border repeat from nopaline C58 T-DNA
   4969..5763    +  CDS            KanR: aminoglycoside phosphotransferase; aphA-3; confers resistance to kanamycin
   5850..6438    +  rep_origin     ori: high-copy-number ColE1/pMB1/pBR322/pUC origin of replication
   6624..6764    -  misc_feature   bom: basis of mobility region from pBR322
   6866..6905    -  CDS            rop (fragment): Rop protein, which maintains plasmids at low copy number; rop
   7108..7302    -  rep_origin     pVS1 oriV: origin of replication for the Pseudomonas plasmid pVS1 (Heeb et al., 2000)
   7368..8441    -  CDS            pVS1 RepA: replication protein from the Pseudomonas plasmid pVS1 (Heeb et al., 2000)
   8870..9499    -  CDS            pVS1 StaA: stability protein from the Pseudomonas plasmid pVS1 (Heeb et al., 2000)
  10059..10460   -  CDS            Y4CG_SINFN (fragment): Protein inferred from homology: Swiss-Prot protein existence level 3. From Sinorhizobium fredii (strain NBRC 101917 / NGR234).
  10800..10824   -  misc_feature   RB T-DNA repeat: right border repeat from nopaline C58 T-DNA
  10890..19      -  CDS            lacZα (fragment) (across the origin): LacZα fragment of β-galactosidase; lacZ fragment
