[The description below was written by a language model from this plasmid's Addgene catalogue record and pLannotate feature annotations shown in this document.]
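Description:
pMDC43-FIT2-FLL[157-159]AAA is a plant expression construct built on pMDC43, a binary T-DNA vector. The feature table shows the architecture expected of an Agrobacterium-compatible plasmid. Left and right border repeats from nopaline C58 T-DNA flank the plant-directed cassettes. The backbone outside the borders carries a high-copy ColE1/pUC-type origin with a bom site for propagation in E. coli, and the pVS1 oriV, RepA and StaA functions that allow replication and stable maintenance in Agrobacterium. Bacterial selection is by kanamycin (aphA-3). Transformed plant cells are selected with hygromycin, through a hygromycin phosphotransferase gene driven by its own CaMV 35S promoter and ended by the CaMV poly(A) signal.

The payload is a second CaMV 35S-driven cassette encoding GFP fused to the N-terminus of mouse FIT2 (Fitm2, fat storage-inducing transmembrane protein 2), followed by a NOS terminator. The annotation software labels the fluorescent protein as the Aequorea-derived variant "P11", but the catalogue entry identifies it as GFP. The 789 bp insert was placed between AscI and PacI sites by restriction cloning rather than Gateway recombination, and a residual attR2 site remains downstream of the coding sequence. The sequenced plasmid is 11,025 nt, smaller than the listed empty backbone, which is consistent with the insert having replaced most of the Gateway cassette.

FIT2 carries the engineered substitution of residues 157–159 (FLL to AAA). It also carries two incidental changes, E2D and I130V, which the depositor reports do not affect function. The construct is intended for expressing this GFP-tagged mutant in plants, in work examining how FIT2 promotes lipid droplet accumulation.
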