Addgene plasmid #96994: pMDC43-FIT2-FLL[157-159]AAA
Purpose: Express GFP-tagged mutated mouse FIT2 gene in plants.
Depositing lab: Kent Chapman. Depositing organization: University of North Texas. Publication: Mouse fat storage-inducing transmembrane protein 2 (FIT2) promotes lipid droplet accumulation in plants. Cai Y, McClinchie E, Price A, Nguyen TN, Gidda SK, Watt SC, Yurchenko O, Park S, Sturtevant D, Mullen RT, Dyer JM, Chapman KD. Plant Biotechnol J. 2016 Dec 17. doi: 10.1111/pbi.12678. PubMed 27987528.
Backbone
  Vector backbone: pMDC43
  Backbone size w/o insert (bp): 12460
  Vector type: Plant Expression
  Selectable markers: Hygromycin
Growth in bacteria
  Bacterial resistance: Kanamycin, 50 μg/mL
  Growth temperature: 37°C
  Growth strain: DH5alpha
  Copy number: High Copy
Gene/Insert
  Gene/Insert name: MmFIT2
  Species: M. musculus (mouse)
  Insert size (bp): 789
  Mutation: Amino acid residues 157-159 were mutated (FLL[157-159]AAA). Mutations E2D and I130V also present (see depositor comments below)
  Entrez Gene: Fitm2 (a.k.a. D930001I22Rik, Fit2)
  Promoter: 35S
  Tag / fusion protein: GFP (N terminal on insert)
  Cloning method: Restriction Enzyme; 5′ cloning site AscI (not destroyed); 3′ cloning site PacI (not destroyed)
Terms and licenses: Academic/Nonprofit Terms; Industry Terms: Not Available to Industry
Depositor comments: The sequences and maps of pMDC vectors can be obtained from the following website. http://www.botinst.uzh.ch/en/research/development/grossnik/vectors/MarkdGatewayVectors.html Please note that mutations E2D and I130V in FIT2 were found during Addgene's quality control process. The depositor noted that these mutations do NOT affect plasmid function.
How to cite: pMDC43-FIT2-FLL[157-159]AAA was a gift from Kent Chapman (Addgene plasmid # 96994 ; http://n2t.net/addgene:96994 ; RRID:Addgene_96994)
