>Addgene plasmid #96994 | pMDC43-FIT2-FLL[157-159]AAA | depositor partial sequence | sequence record 178560 | Insert sequence
ATGGATCACCTGGAGCGCTGCGCGTGGTTTCTCCGCGGGACGCTGGTGAGGGCGACGGTGCGGCGCCACC
TGCCCTGGGCGCTGGTGGCCGCCATGCTGGCGGGCTCGGTCGTCAAGGAGCTGTCCCCGCTGCCCGAGAG
CTACCTCAGCAACAAGCGCAACGTCCTCAACGTGTATTTTGTTAAATTGGCCTGGGCCTGGACAGTCTGT
CTCCTCCTGCCTTTCATTGCCCTTACCAACTACCACCTGACGGGCAAGACCAGCCTGGTCCTGCGGCGGT
TGAGCACCCTCCTCGTGGGCACAGCCATCTGGTATATCTGCACAGCCCTCTTCTCCAACATTGAGCACTA
TACAGGCAGCTGCTACCAGTCCCCGGCCCTGGAGGGCATCAGACAGGAGCATCGCAGCAAGCAGCAGTGC
CACCGGGAAGGGGGCTTCTGGCATGGCTTTGACATCTCGGGCCACTCCGCAGCAGCAACCTTCTGTGCGC
TCATGATTGTGGAAGAGATGGCCGTGCTGCATGAGGTGAAGACGGACCGCGGCCACCACCTCCATGCCGC
CATCACCACCCTGGTTGTCGCCCTGGGTTTCCTGACCTTCATCTGGGTGTGGATGTTTCTGTGCACAGCC
GTTTATTTCCACGACTTGACCCAGAAAGTGTTCGGCACCATGTTTGGTTTGTTGGGCTGGTACGGAACAT
ATGGGTATTGGTATCTGAAGTCTTTCTCTCCAGGACTTCCTCCCCAGAGTTGTAGTTTGACTTTGAAGCG
AGATACTTACAAGAAATGA
